Addgene plasmid #226627: pCKC776
Purpose: piggyBAC 4xHRE YB_TATA hCas9-T2A-G/C-biased1
Depositing lab: Chang Liu. Depositing organization: University of California, Irvine. Publication: A massively parallel in vivo assay of TdT mutants yields variants with altered nucleotide insertion biases. Carlson CK, Loveless TB, Milisavljevic M, Kelly PI, Mills JH, Tyo KEJ, Liu CC. bioRxiv [Preprint]. 2024 Jun 11:2024.06.11.598561. doi: 10.1101/2024.06.11.598561. PubMed 38915690.
Backbone
  Vector backbone: MTK0_002 piggyBAC destination vector (Addgene plasmid #123960)
  Backbone size w/o insert (bp): 2502
  Vector type: Mammalian Expression, Synthetic Biology
  Selectable markers: sfGFP
Growth in bacteria
  Bacterial resistance: Kanamycin, 50 μg/mL
  Growth temperature: 37°C
  Growth strain: NEB Stable
  Copy number: Unknown
Gene/Insert 1
  Gene/Insert name: 4x HRE_YB TATA, SpCas9, oxygen-dependent degron, T2A, G/C-biased1 variant of TdT
  Species: H. sapiens (human); S. pyogenes
  Insert size (bp): 6653
  Entrez Gene: DNTT (a.k.a. TDT)
  Promoter: 4xHRE_YB TATA
  Tag / fusion protein: oxygen dependent degron (ODD)
  Cloning method: Golden Gate
  Sequencing primers: 5′ agaatgctagcatgggcccagatc
Gene/Insert 2
  Gene/Insert name: EF1a promoter, mCherry
  Promoter: EF1a
  Cloning method: Golden Gate
  Sequencing primers: 5′ gaaggaaaggttgcatgctggacac
Terms and licenses: Academic/Nonprofit Terms; Industry Terms: Not Available to Industry
Depositor comments: This plasmid has also been grown in Invitrogen TOP10 chemically competent E. coli. Please visit https://doi.org/10.1101/2024.06.11.598561 for bioRxiv preprint.
How to cite: pCKC776 was a gift from Chang Liu (Addgene plasmid # 226627 ; http://n2t.net/addgene:226627 ; RRID:Addgene_226627)
