[The description below was written by a language model from this plasmid's Addgene catalogue record and pLannotate feature annotations shown in this document.]
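Description:
pCKC776 is a piggyBac transposon plasmid for mammalian expression, assembled by Golden Gate cloning into the MTK0_002 piggyBAC destination vector. It is about 10.8 kb in total. In E. coli it is maintained by a high-copy ColE1/pUC-type origin and selected with kanamycin through an aph(3')-Ia KanR gene. The piggyBac format implies that the cargo is meant to be integrated into a mammalian genome by co-supplied transposase, although the automated annotation did not call the transposon terminal repeats. The catalogue lists sfGFP as a selectable marker, but no sfGFP appears in the feature table. This entry may refer to the dropout cassette of the empty destination vector rather than to the finished construct.

The main transcription unit is driven by a synthetic hypoxia-responsive promoter made of four hypoxia response elements upstream of a YB_TATA minimal promoter; this promoter was not annotated in the feature table. It expresses human-codon-usage S. pyogenes Cas9 fused to an oxygen-dependent degron, which is annotated as a HIF1A fragment. A T2A peptide follows, then the "G/C-biased1" variant of human terminal deoxynucleotidyl transferase (DNTT), and the unit ends in an HSV TK polyadenylation signal. Transcription should therefore be induced under low oxygen. The degron should also destabilise Cas9 protein in normoxia, giving two layers of oxygen control, while T2A releases TdT as a separate protein. A second cassette uses the EF-1α core promoter, mCherry and a bGH poly(A) signal to constitutively mark cells carrying the construct.

Pairing Cas9 with TdT lets template-independent nucleotides be added at Cas9-induced breaks. The associated work concerns TdT mutants with altered nucleotide insertion biases, so this variant presumably skews insertions toward G/C. No guide RNA cassette is recorded.
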