Features (pLannotate 1.2.2; 12 found; start..end, strand, type, name):
   1583..1631    +  polyA_signal   HSV TK poly(A) signal: herpes simplex virus thymidine kinase polyadenylation signal (Cole and Stacy, 1985)
   1936..2053    +  misc_feature   cPPT/CTS: central polypurine tract and central termination sequence of HIV-1
   2122..2333    +  promoter       EF-1α core promoter: core promoter for human elongation factor EF-1α
   2359..3066    +  CDS            mCherry: mCherry is a basic (constitutively fluorescent) red fluorescent protein published in 2004, derived from Discosoma sp.. It is reported to be a very rapidly-maturing monomer with low acid sensitivity.
   3105..3312    +  polyA_signal   bGH poly(A) signal: bovine growth hormone polyadenylation signal
   3632..3650    -  promoter       T3 promoter: promoter for bacteriophage T3 RNA polymerase
   3690..4505    -  CDS            KanR: aminoglycoside phosphotransferase; aph(3')-Ia; confers resistance to kanamycin in bacteria or G418 (Geneticin®) in eukaryotes
   4730..5318    +  rep_origin     ori: high-copy-number ColE1/pMB1/pBR322/pUC origin of replication
   5430..5448    +  promoter       T7 promoter: promoter for bacteriophage T7 RNA polymerase
   6172..10275   +  CDS            cas9: CAS9_STRP1 - Also known as csn1 From Streptococcus pyogenes serotype M1.
  10324..10704   +  CDS            HIF1A (fragment): HIF1A_HUMAN - Also known as BHLHE78, MOP1 From Homo sapiens (Human).
  10789..1481    +  CDS            DNTT (across the origin): TDT_HUMAN - Also known as TDT From Homo sapiens (Human).
>Addgene plasmid #226627 | pCKC776 | addgene full sequence | sequence record 449157 | Addgene NGS Result
CCCGGCAGACGGGTGCCTTGATGGCCTCCTCTCCTCAAGACATCAAATTTCAAGATTTGGTCGTCTTCAT
TTTGGAGAAGAAAATGGGAACCACCCGCAGAGCGTTCCTCATGGAGCTGGCCCGCAGGAAAGGGTTCAGG
GTTGAAAATGAGCTCAGTGATTCTGTCACCCACATTGTAGCAGAGAACAACTCGGGTTCGGATGTTCTGG
AGTGGCTTCAAGCACAGAAAGTACAAGTCAGCTCACAACCAGAGCTCCTCGATGTCTCCTGGCTGATCGA
ATGCATAGGAGCAGGGAAACCGGTGGAAATGACAGGAAAACACCAGCTTGTTGTGAGAAGAGACTATTCA
GATAGCACCAACCCAGGCCCCCCGAAGACTCCACCAATTGCTGTACAAAAGATCTCCCAGTATGCGTGTC
AGAGAAGAACCACTTTAAACAACTGTAACCAGATATTCACGGATGCCTTTGATATACTGGCTGAAAACTG
TGAGTTTAGAGAAAATGAAGACTCCTGTGTGACATTTATGAGAGCAGCTTCTGTATTGAAATCTCTGCCA
TTCACAATCATCAGTATGAAGGACACAGAAGGAATTCCCTGCCTGGGGTCCAAGGTGAAGGGTATCATAG
AGGAGATTATTGAAGATGGAGAAAGTTCTGAAGTTAAAGCTGTGTTAAATGATGAACGATATCAATCCTT
CAAACTCTTTACTTCTGTATTTGGAGTGGGGCTGAAGACTTCTGAGAAGTGGTTCAGGATGGGTTTCAGA
ACTCTGAGTAAAGTAAGGTCGGACAAAAGCCTGAAATTTACACGAATGCAGAAAGCAGGATTTCTGTATT
ATGAAGACCTTGTCAGCTGTGTGACCAGGGCAGAAGCAGAGGCCGTCAGTGTGCTGGTTAAAGAGGCTGT
CTGGGCATTTCTTCCGGATGCTTTCGTCACCATGACAGGAGGGTTCCGGAGGGGTAAGAAGATGGGGCAT
GATGTAGATTTTTTAATTACCAGCCCAGGATCAACAGAGGATGAAGAGCAACTTTTACAGAAAGTGATGA
ACTTATGGGAAAAGAAGGGATTACTTTTATATTATGACCTTGTGGAGTCAACATTTGAAAAGCTCAGGTT
GCCTAGCAGGAAGGTTGATGCTATGGATCATTTTCAAAAGTGCTTTCTGATTTTCAAATTGCCTCGTCAA
AGAGTGGACAGTGACCAGTCCAGCTGGCAGGAAGGAAAGACCTGGAAGGCCATCCGTGTGGATTTAGTTC
TGTGCCCCTACGAGCGTCGTGCCTTTGCCCTGTTGGGATGGACTGGATCCGATCAGTTTGATAGAGACCT
CCGGCGCTATGCCACACATGAGCGGAAGATGATTCTGGATAACCATGCTTTATATGACAAGACCAAGAGG
ATATTCCTCAAAGCAGAAAGTGAAGAAGAAATTTTTGCGCATCTGGGATTGGATTATATTGAACCGTGGG
AAAGAAATGCCTAGTGAAAGGGTTCGATCCCTACCGGTTAGTAATGAGTTTAAACGGGGGAGGCTAACTG
AAACACGGAAGGAGACAATACCGGAAGGAACCCGCGCTATGACGGCAATAAAAAGACAGAATAAAACGCA
CGGGTGTTGGGTCGTTTGTTCATAAACGCGGGGTTCGGTCCCAGGGCTGGAGCAGTTACAGAGATGTTAC
GAACCCTGAACAGGTTGACTATTAATTGTGTCTGCTTGATGTGGACACCAGGTGGCGCTGGACATCAGAT
TTGGAGAGGCAGTTGTCTAGGGAACCGGGCTCTGTGCCAGCGCAGGAGGCAGGCTGGCTCTCCTATTCCA
GGGATGCTCATCCAGGAAGGAAAGGTTGCATGCTGGACACACTAACCTTACAGCGGTGGGCTCTATGGGG
TACCTACGTATAGATCTTGAGACAAATGGCAGTATTCATCCACAATTTTAAAAGAAAAGGGGGGATTGGG
GGGTACAGTGCAGGGGAAAGAATAGTAGACATAATAGCAACAGACATACAAACTAAAGAATTACAAAAAC
AAATTACAAAAATTCAAAATTTTCGGGTTTATTACAGGGACAGCAGAGATCCACTTTGGCGCCGGCTCGA
GTGGCTCCGGTGCCCGTCAGTGGGCAGAGCGCACATCGCCCACAGTCCCCGAGAAGTTGGGGGGAGGGGT
CGGCAATTGAACCGGTGCCTAGAGAAGGTGGCGCGGGGTAAACTGGGAAAGTGATGTCGTGTACTGGCTC
CGCCTTTTTCCCGAGGGTGGGGGAGAACCGTATATAAGTGCAGTAGTCGCCGTGAACGTTCTTTTTCGCA
ACGGGTTTGCCGCCAGAACACAGGTGTCGTGACGCGGGATCCGCCACCATGGTGAGCAAGGGCGAGGAGG
ATAACATGGCCATCATCAAGGAGTTCATGCGCTTCAAGGTGCACATGGAGGGCTCCGTGAACGGCCACGA
GTTCGAGATCGAGGGCGAGGGCGAGGGCCGCCCCTACGAGGGCACCCAGACCGCCAAGCTGAAGGTGACC
AAGGGTGGCCCCCTGCCCTTCGCCTGGGACATCCTGTCCCCTCAGTTCATGTACGGCTCCAAGGCCTACG
TGAAGCACCCCGCCGACATTCCCGACTACTTGAAGCTGTCCTTCCCCGAGGGCTTCAAGTGGGAGCGCGT
GATGAACTTCGAGGACGGCGGCGTGGTGACCGTGACCCAGGACTCCTCCCTGCAGGACGGCGAGTTCATC
TACAAGGTGAAGCTGCGCGGCACCAACTTCCCCTCCGACGGCCCCGTAATGCAGAAGAAGACCATGGGCT
GGGAGGCCTCCTCCGAGCGGATGTACCCCGAGGACGGCGCCCTGAAGGGCGAGATCAAGCAGAGGCTGAA
GCTGAAGGACGGCGGCCACTACGACGCTGAGGTCAAGACCACCTACAAGGCCAAGAAGCCCGTGCAGCTG
CCCGGCGCCTACAACGTCAACATCAAGTTGGACATCACCTCCCACAACGAGGACTACACCATCGTGGAAC
AGTACGAACGCGCCGAGGGCCGCCACTCCACCGGCGGCATGGACGAGCTGTACAAGTCTACAGATGTCGA
ATCCTAACTCGAGCGACGCCTCGACTGTGCCTTCTAGTTGCCAGCCATCTGTTGTTTGCCCCTCCCCCGT
GCCTTCCTTGACCCTGGAAGGTGCCACTCCCACTGTCCTTTCCTAATAAAATGAGGAAATTGCATCGCAT
TGTCTGAGTAGGTGTCATTCTATTCTGGGGGGTGGGGTGGGGCAGGACAGCAAGGGGGAGGATTGGGAAG
ACAATAGCAGGCATGCTGGGGATGCGGTGGGCTCTATGAGTATCGATACTAGTTAAAAGTTTTGTTACTT
TATAGAAGAAATTTTGAGTTTTTGTTTTTTTTTAATAAATAAATAAACATAAATAAATTGTTTGTTGAAT
TTATTATTAGTATGTAAGTGTAAATATAATAAAACTTAATATCTATTCAAATTAATAAATAAACCTCGAT
ATACAGACCGATAAAACACATGCGTCAATTTTACGCATGATTATCTTTAACGTACGTCACAATATGATTA
TCTTTCTAGGGTTAATCTAGTATACGCGTATGCGGCCGCTTAATTAATCCAGCTTTTGTTCCCTTTAGTG
AGGGTTAATTCCGAGCGGCCGCGTGTTACAACCAATTAACCAATTCTGATTAGAAAAACTCATCGAGCAT
CAAATGAAACTGCAATTTATTCATATCAGGATTATCAATACCATATTTTTGAAAAAGCCGTTTCTGTAAT
GAAGGAGAAAACTCACCGAGGCAGTTCCATAGGATGGCAAGATCCTGGTATCGGTCTGCGATTCCGACTC
GTCCAACATCAATACAACCTATTAATTTCCCCTCGTCAAAAATAAGGTTATCAAGTGAGAAATCACCATG
AGTGACGACTGAATCCGGTGAGAATGGCAAAAGCTTATGCATTTCTTTCCAGACTTGTTCAACAGGCCAG
CCATTACGCTCGTCATCAAAATCACTCGCATCAACCAAACCATTATTCATTCGTGATTGCGCCTGAGCGA
GGCGAAATACGCGATCGCTGTTAAAAGGACAATTACAAACAGGAATCGAATGCAACCGGCGCAGGAACAC
TGCCAGCGCATCAACAATATTTTCACCTGAATCAGGATATTCTTCTAATACCTGGAATGCTGTTTTCCCG
GGGATCGCAGTGGTGAGTAACCATGCATCATCAGGAGTACGGATAAAATGCTTGATGGTCGGAAGAGGCA
TAAATTCCGTCAGCCAGTTTAGTCTGACCATCTCATCTGTAACATCATTGGCAACGCTACCTTTGCCATG
TTTCAGAAACAACTCTGGCGCATCGGGCTTCCCATACAATCGATAGATTGTCGCACCTGATTGCCCGACA
TTATCGCGAGCCCATTTATACCCATATAAATCAGCATCCATGTTGGAATTTAATCGCGGCCTGGAGCAAG
ACGTTTCCCGTTGAATATGGCTCATAACACCCCTTGTATTACTGTTTATGTAAGCAGACAGTTTTATTGT
TCATGATGATATATTTTTATCTTGTGCAATGTAACATCAGAGATTTTGAGACACAACGTGGCTTTGTTGA
ATAAATCGAACTTTTGCTGAGTTGAAGGATCAGTCATGACCAAAATCCCTTAACGTGAGTTTTCGTTCCA
CTGAGCGTCAGACCCCGTAGAAAAGATCAAAGGATCTTCTTGAGATCCTTTTTTTCTGCGCGTAATCTGC
TGCTTGCAAACAAAAAAACCACCGCTACCAGCGGTGGTTTGTTTGCCGGATCAAGAGCTACCAACTCTTT
TTCCGAAGGTAACTGGCTTCAGCAGAGCGCAGATACCAAATACTGTTCTTCTAGTGTAGCCGTAGTTAGG
CCACCACTTCAAGAACTCTGTAGCACCGCCTACATACCTCGCTCTGCTAATCCTGTTACCAGTGGCTGCT
GCCAGTGGCGATAAGTCGTGTCTTACCGGGTTGGACTCAAGACGATAGTTACCGGATAAGGCGCAGCGGT
CGGGCTGAACGGGGGGTTCGTGCACACAGCCCAGCTTGGAGCGAACGACCTACACCGAACTGAGATACCT
ACAGCGTGAGCTATGAGAAAGCGCCACGCTTCCCGAAGGGAGAAAGGCGGACAGGTATCCGGTAAGCGGC
AGGGTCGGAACAGGAGAGCGCACGAGGGAGCTTCCAGGGGGAAACGCCTGGTATCTTTATAGTCCTGTCG
GGTTTCGCCACCTCTGACTTGAGCGTCGATTTTTGTGATGCTCGTCAGGGGGGCGGAGCCTATGGAAAAA
CGCCAGCAACGCGGCCTTTTTACGGTTCCTGGCCTTTTGCTGGCCTTTTGCTCACATGTTCTTTCCTGCG
TTATCCCCTGATTCTGTGGATAACCGTGCGGCCGCCAATTAATACGACTCACTATAGGGCGAATTGGGGC
GCGCCATTCTAGATTAACCCTAGAAAGATAGTCTGCGTAAAATTGACGCATGCATTCTTGAAATATTGCT
CTCTCTTTCTAAATAGCGCGAATCCGTCGCTGTGCATTTAGGACATCTCAGTCGCCGCTTGGAGCTCCCG
TGAGGCGTGCTTGTCAATGCGGTAAGTGTCACTGATTTTGAACTATAACGACCGCGTGAGTCAAAATGAC
GCATGATTATCTTTTACGTGACTTTTAAGATTTAACTCATACGATAATTATATTGTTATTTCATGTTCTA
CTTACGTGATAACTTATTATATATATATTTTCTTGTTATAGATATCAACTAGAATGCTAGCATGGGCCCA
GATCTCCATGGGCCCTGAATTCGCATCTAGACTGAAGCCCTCGTTCACAGAGAAAGTTCGGTTACACTGC
GGATTGACGGATCGGGAGATCTTTGTATTTAATTAAGACCTTGAGTACGTGCGTCTCTGCACGTATGGCG
ATTAAGACCTTGAGTACGTGCGTCTCTGCACGTATGGCGATTAAGACCTTGAGTACGTGCGTCTCTGCAC
GTATGGCGATTAAGACCTTGAGTACGTGCGTCTCTGCACGTATGGCGATTAATCCATATGCTCTAGAGGG
TATATAATGGGGGCCACTAGTCTACTACCAGAAAGCTTGGTACCGAGCTCGGATCCAGCCACCATGGGCC
CTAGTGGCCCAATGGACAAGAAGTACTCCATTGGGCTCGATATCGGCACAAACAGCGTCGGCTGGGCCGT
CATTACGGACGAGTACAAGGTGCCGAGCAAAAAATTCAAAGTTCTGGGCAATACCGATCGCCACAGCATA
AAGAAGAACCTCATTGGCGCCCTCCTGTTCGACTCCGGGGAGACGGCCGAAGCCACGCGGCTCAAAAGAA
CAGCACGGCGCAGATATACCCGCAGAAAGAATCGGATCTGCTACCTGCAGGAGATCTTTAGTAATGAGAT
GGCTAAGGTGGATGACTCTTTCTTCCATAGGCTGGAGGAGTCCTTTTTGGTGGAGGAGGATAAAAAGCAC
GAGCGCCACCCAATCTTTGGCAATATCGTGGACGAGGTGGCGTACCATGAAAAGTACCCAACCATATATC
ATCTGAGGAAGAAGCTTGTAGACAGTACTGATAAGGCTGACTTGCGGTTGATCTATCTCGCGCTGGCGCA
TATGATCAAATTTCGGGGACACTTCCTCATCGAGGGGGACCTGAACCCAGACAACAGCGATGTCGACAAA
CTCTTTATCCAACTGGTTCAGACTTACAATCAGCTTTTCGAAGAGAACCCGATCAACGCATCCGGAGTTG
ACGCCAAAGCAATCCTGAGCGCTAGGCTGTCCAAATCCCGGCGGCTCGAAAACCTCATCGCACAGCTCCC
TGGGGAGAAGAAGAACGGCCTGTTTGGTAATCTTATCGCCCTGTCACTCGGGCTGACCCCCAACTTTAAA
TCTAACTTCGACCTGGCCGAAGATGCCAAGCTTCAACTGAGCAAAGACACCTACGATGATGATCTCGACA
ATCTGCTGGCCCAGATCGGCGACCAGTACGCAGACCTTTTTTTGGCGGCAAAGAACCTGTCAGACGCCAT
TCTGCTGAGTGATATTCTGCGAGTGAACACGGAGATCACCAAAGCTCCGCTGAGCGCTAGTATGATCAAG
CGCTATGATGAGCACCACCAAGACTTGACTTTGCTGAAGGCCCTTGTCAGACAGCAACTGCCTGAGAAGT
ACAAGGAAATTTTCTTCGATCAGTCTAAAAATGGCTACGCCGGATACATTGACGGCGGAGCAAGCCAGGA
GGAATTTTACAAATTTATTAAGCCCATCTTGGAAAAAATGGACGGCACCGAGGAGCTGCTGGTAAAGCTT
AACAGAGAAGATCTGTTGCGCAAACAGCGCACTTTCGACAATGGAAGCATCCCCCACCAGATTCACCTGG
GCGAACTGCACGCTATCCTCAGGCGGCAAGAGGATTTCTACCCCTTTTTGAAAGATAACAGGGAAAAGAT
TGAGAAAATCCTCACATTTCGGATACCCTACTATGTAGGCCCCCTCGCCCGGGGAAATTCCAGATTCGCG
TGGATGACTCGCAAATCAGAAGAGACCATCACTCCCTGGAACTTCGAGGAAGTCGTGGATAAGGGGGCCT
CTGCCCAGTCCTTCATCGAAAGGATGACTAACTTTGATAAAAATCTGCCTAACGAAAAGGTGCTTCCTAA
ACACTCTCTGCTGTACGAGTACTTCACAGTTTATAACGAGCTCACCAAGGTCAAATACGTCACAGAAGGG
ATGAGAAAGCCAGCATTCCTGTCTGGAGAGCAGAAGAAAGCTATCGTGGACCTCCTCTTCAAGACGAACC
GGAAAGTTACCGTGAAACAGCTCAAAGAAGACTATTTCAAAAAGATTGAATGTTTCGACTCTGTTGAAAT
CAGCGGAGTGGAGGATCGCTTCAACGCATCCCTGGGAACGTATCACGATCTCCTGAAAATCATTAAAGAC
AAGGACTTCCTGGACAATGAGGAGAACGAGGACATTCTTGAGGACATTGTCCTCACCCTTACGTTGTTTG
AAGATAGGGAGATGATTGAAGAACGCTTGAAAACTTACGCTCATCTCTTCGACGACAAAGTCATGAAACA
GCTCAAGAGGCGCCGATATACAGGATGGGGGCGGCTGTCAAGAAAACTGATCAATGGGATCCGAGACAAG
CAGAGTGGAAAGACAATCCTGGATTTTCTTAAGTCCGATGGATTTGCCAACCGGAACTTCATGCAGTTGA
TCCATGATGACTCTCTCACCTTTAAGGAGGACATCCAGAAAGCACAAGTTTCTGGCCAGGGGGACAGTCT
TCACGAGCACATCGCTAATCTTGCAGGTAGCCCAGCTATCAAAAAGGGAATACTGCAGACCGTTAAGGTC
GTGGATGAACTCGTCAAAGTAATGGGAAGGCATAAGCCCGAGAATATCGTTATCGAGATGGCCCGAGAGA
ACCAAACTACCCAGAAGGGACAGAAGAACAGTAGGGAAAGGATGAAGAGGATTGAAGAGGGTATAAAAGA
ACTGGGGTCCCAAATCCTTAAGGAACACCCAGTTGAAAACACCCAGCTTCAGAATGAGAAGCTCTACCTG
TACTACCTGCAGAACGGCAGGGACATGTACGTGGATCAGGAACTGGACATCAATCGGCTCTCCGACTACG
ACGTGGATCATATCGTGCCCCAGTCTTTTCTCAAAGATGATTCTATTGATAATAAAGTGTTGACAAGATC
CGATAAAAATAGAGGGAAGAGTGATAACGTCCCCTCAGAAGAAGTTGTCAAGAAAATGAAAAATTATTGG
CGGCAGCTGCTGAACGCCAAACTGATCACACAACGGAAGTTCGATAATCTGACTAAGGCTGAACGAGGTG
GCCTGTCTGAGTTGGATAAAGCCGGCTTCATCAAAAGGCAGCTTGTTGAGACACGCCAGATCACCAAGCA
CGTGGCCCAAATTCTCGATTCACGCATGAACACCAAGTACGATGAAAATGACAAACTGATTCGAGAGGTG
AAAGTTATTACTCTGAAGTCTAAGCTGGTCTCAGATTTCAGAAAGGACTTTCAGTTTTATAAGGTGAGAG
AGATCAACAATTACCACCATGCGCATGATGCCTACCTGAATGCAGTGGTAGGCACTGCACTTATCAAAAA
ATATCCCAAGCTTGAATCTGAATTTGTTTACGGAGACTATAAAGTGTACGATGTTAGGAAAATGATCGCA
AAGTCTGAGCAGGAAATAGGCAAGGCCACCGCTAAGTACTTCTTTTACAGCAATATTATGAATTTTTTCA
AGACCGAGATTACACTGGCCAATGGAGAGATTCGGAAGCGACCACTTATCGAAACAAACGGAGAAACAGG
AGAAATCGTGTGGGACAAGGGTAGGGATTTCGCGACAGTCCGGAAGGTCCTGTCCATGCCGCAGGTGAAC
ATCGTTAAAAAGACCGAAGTACAGACCGGAGGCTTCTCCAAGGAAAGTATCCTCCCGAAAAGGAACAGCG
ACAAGCTGATCGCACGCAAAAAAGATTGGGACCCCAAGAAATACGGCGGATTCGATTCTCCTACAGTCGC
TTACAGTGTACTGGTTGTGGCCAAAGTGGAGAAAGGGAAGTCTAAAAAACTCAAAAGCGTCAAGGAACTG
CTGGGCATCACAATCATGGAGCGATCAAGCTTCGAAAAAAACCCCATCGACTTTCTCGAGGCGAAAGGAT
ATAAAGAGGTCAAAAAAGACCTCATCATTAAGCTTCCCAAGTACTCTCTCTTTGAGCTTGAAAACGGCCG
GAAACGAATGCTCGCTAGTGCGGGCGAGCTGCAGAAAGGTAACGAGCTGGCACTGCCCTCTAAATACGTT
AATTTCTTGTATCTGGCCAGCCACTATGAAAAGCTCAAAGGGTCTCCCGAAGATAATGAGCAGAAGCAGC
TGTTCGTGGAACAACACAAACACTACCTTGATGAGATCATCGAGCAAATAAGCGAATTCTCCAAAAGAGT
GATCCTCGCCGACGCTAACCTCGATAAGGTGCTTTCTGCTTACAATAAGCACAGGGATAAGCCCATCAGG
GAGCAGGCAGAAAACATTATCCACTTGTTTACTCTGACCAACTTGGGCGCGCCTGCAGCCTTCAAGTACT
TCGACACCACCATAGACAGAAAGCGGTACACCTCTACAAAGGAGGTCCTGGACGCCACACTGATTCATCA
GTCAATTACGGGGCTCTATGAAACAAGAATCGACCTCTCTCAGCTCGGTGGAGACAGCAGGGCTGACCCC
AAGAAGAAGAGGAAGGTGGGCGGGGGAGGATCCGAATTCAAGTTGGAATTGGTAGAAAAACTTTTTGCTG
AAGACACAGAAGCAAAGAACCCATTTTCTACTCAGGACACAGATTTAGACTTGGAGATGTTAGCTCCCTA
TATCCCAATGGATGATGACTTCCAGTTACGTTCCTTCGATCAGTTGTCACCATTAGAAAGCAGTTCCGCA
AGCCCTGAAAGCGCAAGTCCTCAAAGCACAGTTACAGTATTCCAGCAGACTCAAATACAAGAACCTACTG
CTAATGCCACCACTACCACTGCCACCACTGATGAATTAAAAACAGTGACAAAAGACCGTATGGAAGACAT
TAAAATATTGATTGCATCTCCATCTCCTACCCACATACATAAAGAAACTACTTCTGGTGGTTCTCCCAAG
AAGAAGAGGAAAGTCGGCAGCGGCGAGGGCAGAGGCAGCCTGCTGACCTGCGGCGACGTGGAGGAGAACC
CCGGCCCCATGGATCCACCACGAGCGTCCCACTTGAGCCCTCGGAAGAAGAGAC
